>Addgene plasmid #221648 | p8189 pHAGE N-V5 PTPN14 C1121S | addgene full sequence | sequence record 438146 | Addgene NGS Result
CTCCCAAAGAAGACAAGATATCCTTGATCTGTGGATCTACCACACACAAGGCTACTTCCCTGATTAGCAG
AACTACACACCAGGGCCAGGGGTCAGATATCCACTGACCTTTGGATGGTGCTACAAGCTAGTACCAGTTG
AGCCAGATAAGGTAGAAGAGGCCAATAAAGGAGAGAACACCAGCTTGTTACACCCTGTGAGCCTGCATGG
GATGGATGACCCGGAGAGAGAAGTGTTAGAGTGGAGGTTTGACAGCCGCCTAGCATTTCATCACGTGGCC
CGAGAGCTGCATCCGGAGTACTTCAAGAACTGCTGATATCGAGCTTGCTACAAGGGACTTTCCGCTGGGG
ACTTTCCAGGGAGGCGTGGCCTGGGCGGGACTGGGGAGTGGCGAGCCCTCAGATCCTGCATATAAGCAGC
TGCTTTTTGCCTGTACTGGGTCTCTCTGGTTAGACCAGATCTGAGCCTGGGAGCTCTCTGGCTAACTAGG
GAACCCACTGCTTAAGCCTCAATAAAGCTTGCCTTGAGTGCTTCAAGTAGTGTGTGCCCGTCTGTTGTGT
GACTCTGGTAACTAGAGATCCCTCAGACCCTTTTAGTCAGTGTGGAAAATCTCTAGCAGTGGCGCCCGAA
CAGGGACTTGAAAGCGAAAGGGAAACCAGAGGAGCTCTCTCGACGCAGGACTCGGCTTGCTGAAGCGCGC
ACGGCAAGAGGCGAGGGGCGGCGACTGGTGAGTACGCCAAAAATTTTGACTAGCGGAGGCTAGAAGGAGA
GAGATGGGTGCGAGAGCGTCAGTATTAAGCGGGGGAGAATTAGATCGCGATGGGAAAAAATTCGGTTAAG
GCCAGGGGGAAAGAAAAAATATAAATTAAAACATATAGTATGGGCAAGCAGGGAGCTAGAACGATTCGCA
GTTAATCCTGGCCTGTTAGAAACATCAGAAGGCTGTAGACAAATACTGGGACAGCTACAACCATCCCTTC
AGACAGGATCAGAAGAACTTAGATCATTATATAATACAGTAGCAACCCTCTATTGTGTGCATCAAAGGAT
AGAGATAAAAGACACCAAGGAAGCTTTAGACAAGATAGAGGAAGAGCAAAACAAAAGTAAGACCACCGCA
CAGCAAGCGGCCGGCCGCTGATCTTCAGACCTGGAGGAGGAGATATGAGGGACAATTGGAGAAGTGAATT
ATATAAATATAAAGTAGTAAAAATTGAACCATTAGGAGTAGCACCCACCAAGGCAAAGAGAAGAGTGGTG
CAGAGAGAAAAAAGAGCAGTGGGAATAGGAGCTTTGTTCCTTGGGTTCTTGGGAGCAGCAGGAAGCACTA
TGGGCGCAGCGTCAATGACGCTGACGGTACAGGCCAGACAATTATTGTCTGGTATAGTGCAGCAGCAGAA
CAATTTGCTGAGGGCTATTGAGGCGCAACAGCATCTGTTGCAACTCACAGTCTGGGGCATCAAGCAGCTC
CAGGCAAGAATCCTGGCTGTGGAAAGATACCTAAAGGATCAACAGCTCCTGGGGATTTGGGGTTGCTCTG
GAAAACTCATTTGCACCACTGCTGTGCCTTGGAATGCTAGTTGGAGTAATAAATCTCTGGAACAGATTTG
GAATCACACGACCTGGATGGAGTGGGACAGAGAAATTAACAATTACACAAGCTTAATACACTCCTTAATT
GAAGAATCGCAAAACCAGCAAGAAAAGAATGAACAAGAATTATTGGAATTAGATAAATGGGCAAGTTTGT
GGAATTGGTTTAACATAACAAATTGGCTGTGGTATATAAAATTATTCATAATGATAGTAGGAGGCTTGGT
AGGTTTAAGAATAGTTTTTGCTGTACTTTCTATAGTGAATAGAGTTAGGCAGGGATATTCACCATTATCG
TTTCAGACCCACCTCCCAACCCCGAGGGGACCCGACAGGCCCGAAGGAATAGAAGAAGAAGGTGGAGAGA
GAGACAGAGACAGATCCATTCGATTAGTGAACGGATCTCGACGGTATCGCCGAATTCACAAATGGCAGTA
TTCATCCACAATTTTAAAAGAAAAGGGGGGATTGGGGGGTACAGTGCAGGGGAAAGAATAGTAGACATAA
TAGCAACAGACATACAAACTAAAGAATTACAAAAACAAATTACAAAAATTCAAAATTTTCGGGTTTATTA
CAGGGACAGCAGAGATCCAGTTTGGACTAGTGGAGTTCCGCGTTACATAACTTACGGTAAATGGCCCGCC
TGGCTGACCGCCCAACGACCCCCGCCCATTGACGTCAATAATGACGTATGTTCCCATAGTAACGCCAATA
GGGACTTTCCATTGACGTCAATGGGTGGAGTATTTACGGTAAACTGCCCACTTGGCAGTACATCAAGTGT
ATCATATGCCAAGTACGCCCCCTATTGACGTCAATGACGGTAAATGGCCCGCCTGGCATTATGCCCAGTA
CATGACCTTATGGGACTTTCCTACTTGGCAGTACATCTACGTATTAGTCATCGCTATTACCATGGTGATG
CGGTTTTGGCAGTACATCAATGGGCGTGGATAGCGGTTTGACTCACGGGGATTTCCAAGTCTCCACCCCA
TTGACGTCAATGGGAGTTTGTTTTGGCACCAAAATCAACGGGACTTTCCAAAATGTCGTAACAACTCCGC
CCCATTGACGCAAATGGGCGGTAGGCGTGTACGGTGGGAGGTCTATATAAGCAGAGCTCTCCCTATCAGT
GATAGAGATCTCCCTATCAGTGATAGAGATCGTCGACGAGCTCGTTTAGTGAACCGTCAGATCGCCTGGA
GACGCCATCCACGCTGTTTTGACCTCCATAGAAGACACCGGGACCGATCCAGCCTCCGGACTCTAGCGTT
TAAACGCTAGCCACCATGGCGGGTAAGCCTATCCCTAACCCTCTCCTCGGTCTCGATTCTACGGCTCGAG
GTTATCAAACAAGTTTGTACAAAAAAGTTGGCACCATGCCTTTTGGTCTGAAGCTCCGCCGGACACGGCG
CTACAACGTCCTGAGCAAGAACTGCTTTGTCACACGGATTCGCCTGCTGGACAGCAATGTTATCGAGTGC
ACGCTGTCGGTGGAAAGCACAGGGCAAGAATGCCTGGAGGCTGTGGCCCAGAGGCTGGAGCTGCGAGAGA
CGCACTACTTTGGCCTTTGGTTTCTCAGCAAGAGCCAGCAAGCACGATGGGTGGAGCTGGAGAAACCTCT
GAAGAAACATCTGGACAAATTCGCTAATGAGCCTTTGCTTTTCTTTGGAGTCATGTTCTATGTGCCAAAT
GTGTCATGGCTTCAGCAAGAGGCCACAAGATATCAGTATTACCTGCAAGTCAAAAAAGATGTGCTTGAAG
GGCGATTACGATGTACATTGGACCAGGTGATTCGGCTAGCCGGCCTAGCTGTGCAAGCTGATTTTGGAGA
CTATAATCAGTTTGATTCTCAAGATTTCCTCAGAGAGTATGTGCTATTTCCTATGGATTTGGCCCTGGAA
GAGGCTGTTCTGGAGGAGCTGACCCAGAAGGTAGCCCAAGAACACAAAGCCCACAGTGGAATCCTGCCAG
CAGAAGCTGAACTGATGTACATCAATGAAGTTGAACGTTTGGATGGATTTGGACAGGAAATCTTCCCTGT
AAAGGACAATCATGGAAACTGTGTACACCTTGGCATTTTCTTTATGGGGATTTTCGTGAGGAACAGAATT
GGAAGACAAGCGGTAATATACAGGTGGAATGACATGGGGAATATCACTCATAACAAGTCGACCATTCTAG
TGGAGCTCATCAACAAAGAAGAGACTGCCCTCTTTCACACGGATGATATCGAAAATGCCAAGTATATTTC
TCGGTTGTTTGCCACACGACACAAGTTTTACAAACAAAACAAAATCTGCACTGAACAGTCAAATTCTCCA
CCCCCCATCAGACGCCAGCCCACCTGGAGCCGGTCCTCTCTGCCCAGGCAGCAGCCGTACATCCTGCCTC
CCGTTCACGTCCAGTGTGGTGAGCACTACTCGGAAACGCACACCTCGCAAGACAGCATTTTTCATGGGAA
TGAAGAAGCCTTGTATTGCAACTCTCACAACAGCCTGGACTTAAATTATTTAAATGGCACTGTCACCAAT
GGCAGCGTGTGTAGCGTTCACAGCGTCAACTCCCTCAACTGCTCGCAAAGTTTCATCCAGGCCTCCCCTG
TATCCTCCAACCTCAGTATCCCTGGGAGTGACATCATGCGGGCCGACTACATCCCGAGCCACCGGCACAG
CGCGATCATCGTGCCCTCGTACAGGCCAACCCCCGATTATGAGACAGTCATGCGCCAGATGAAGAGGGGG
ATCCTGCATACAGACAGCCAGAGCCAGTCTCTGAGAAACCTCAACATTATCAACACCCATGCCTACAACC
AGCCAGAGGATCTGGTGTACAGCCAACCGGAGATGCGGGAGAGGCACCCCTACACTGTCCCTTATGGGCC
ACAGGGGGTCTACAGCAACAAACTTGTCAGTCCATCTGACCAGAGGAACCCAAAGAATAATGTGGTACCA
AGCAAGCCGGGGGCAAGCGCCATCTCGCACACGGTGAGCACCCCAGAGCTGGCCAACATGCAGCTGCAGG
GCAGCCATAACTACAGCACGGCCCACATGCTTAAGAACTATCTCTTCAGGCCACCGCCCCCCTACCCACG
GCCACGACCTGCCACCAGCACCCCAGACCTGGCCAGCCACCGCCACAAGTACGTCAGCGGCAGCAGCCCG
GACCTGGTGACCCGGAAGGTGCAGCTCTCGGTGAAGACCTTCCAAGAGGACAGCTCTCCGGTGGTTCATC
AGTCTCTCCAGGAGGTGAGCGAGCCCCTCACGGCCACCAAGCACCACGGCACTGTGAACAAGCGCCACAG
CCTGGAGGTGATGAACAGCATGGTGCGGGGCATGGAGGCCATGACGCTCAAGTCGCTCCACCTCCCCATG
GCTCGCCGCAACACGCTCCGGGAGCAGGGACCGCCCGAGGAGGGGTCAGGCAGCCACGAGGTCCCCCAGC
TCCCTCAGTATCACCACAAGAAGACCTTCTCTGATGCCACTATGCTAATCCACAGCAGCGAGAGTGAGGA
GGAGGAGGAGGAGGCTCCAGAATCGGTGCCCCAGATCCCCATGCTCCGGGAGAAGATGGAGTACAGTGCC
CAGCTGCAGGCGGCCCTGGCCCGCATCCCCAACAAGCCCCCGCCTGAGTACCCCGGTCCAAGGAAGAGTG
TGAGCAATGGGGCTCTGAGGCAGGACCAAGCCAGCCTTCCTCCCGCCATGGCCAGAGCCAGGGTGCTGAG
GCATGGGCCAGCCAAGGCCATCAGCATGTCTCGGACTGACCCGCCGGCTGTCAACGGGGCCTCTCTCGGC
CCATCCATCTCGGAACCCGACCTGACTAGTGTGAAGGAGCGGGTCAAAAAAGAGCCTGTGAAGGAGAGAC
CTGTGTCTGAAATGTTTTCCCTGGAAGACAGCATTATAGAGAGAGAGATGATGATCAGGAATCTAGAGAA
GCAGAAGATGGCAGGCCTGGAGGCACAGAAGAGGCCGCTGATGTTGGCAGCATTGAATGGGCTCTCGGTG
GCTCGAGTCTCAGGGCGGGAAGAGAATCGAGTTGATGCCACCCGGGTTCCCATGGACGAGAGGTTCAGAA
CCCTGAAGAAGAAACTAGAAGAGGGAATGGTGTTCACAGAATATGAGCAAATTCCAAAGAAAAAGGCGAA
TGGCATTTTCAGCACAGCAGCTCTGCCAGAAAACGCCGAGCGCAGCCGAATCCGTGAAGTTGTCCCCTAT
GAGGAGAATCGAGTAGAGCTGATACCAACCAAAGAAAATAACACAGGATACATTAATGCCTCCCACATCA
AGGTGGTGGTTGGCGGGGCAGAATGGCACTACATAGCCACCCAGGGGCCCCTGCCACACACGTGCCACGA
CTTCTGGCAGATGGTGTGGGAGCAGGGAGTGAATGTGATTGCCATGGTCACTGCAGAGGAGGAGGGTGGA
CGAACCAAAAGCCACCGATACTGGCCCAAACTAGGTTCAAAGCACAGCTCAGCCACCTATGGCAAGTTCA
AGGTCACCACGAAGTTTCGAACGGATTCTGTTTGCTATGCAACCACGGGCTTGAAGGTCAAGCACCTTTT
GTCTGGGCAAGAAAGGACGGTGTGGCATTTACAATATACTGACTGGCCAGATCACGGCTGTCCAGAGGAT
GTCCAAGGATTTTTATCCTACTTGGAGGAGATCCAGTCGGTCCGTCGCCATACCAACAGCATGCTGGAAG
GCACCAAGAACCGGCACCCGCCCATCGTGGTCCACTCCAGTGCTGGGGTGGGAAGGACCGGCGTGCTCAT
TCTTTCTGAGCTGATGATCTACTGCTTGGAACATAACGAAAAGGTGGAAGTGCCCATGATGCTGAGGCTC
CTCAGGGAGCAGAGGATGTTCATGATCCAGACTATCGCTCAGTACAAGTTTGTCTACCAAGTCCTCATCC
AGTTCCTCCAAAACTCCAGACTCATTTTGCCAACTTTCTTGTACAAAGTGGTTCGATAACGAATTCTACC
GGGTAGGGGAGGCGCTTTTCCCAAGGCAGTCTGGAGCATGCGCTTTAGCAGCCCCGCTGGGCACTTGGCG
CTACACAAGTGGCCTCTGGCCTCGCACACATTCCACATCCACCGGTAGGCGCCAACCGGCTCCGTTCTTT
GGTGGCCCCTTCGCGCCACCTTCTACTCCTCCCCTAGTCAGGAAGTTCCCCCCCGCCCCGCAGCTCGCGT
CGTGCAGGACGTGACAAATGGAAGTAGCACGTCTCACTAGTCTCGTGCAGATGGACAGCACCGCTGAGCA
ATGGAAGCGGGTAGGCCTTTGGGGCAGCGGCCAATAGCAGCTTTGCTCCTTCGCTTTCTGGGCTCAGAGG
CTGGGAAGGGGTGGGTCCGGGGGCGGGCTCAGGGGCGGGCTCAGGGGCGGGGCGGGCGCCCGAAGGTCCT
CCGGAGGCCCGGCATTCTGCACGCTTCAAAAGCGCACGTCTGCCGCGCTGTTCTCCTCTTCCTCATCTCC
GGGCCTTTCGACCTGCAGCCCAAGCTTACCATGACCGAGTACAAGCCCACGGTGCGCCTCGCCACCCGCG
ACGACGTCCCCAGGGCCGTACGCACCCTCGCCGCCGCGTTCGCCGACTACCCCGCCACGCGCCACACCGT
CGATCCGGACCGCCACATCGAGCGGGTCACCGAGCTGCAAGAACTCTTCCTCACGCGCGTCGGGCTCGAC
ATCGGCAAGGTGTGGGTCGCGGACGACGGCGCCGCGGTGGCGGTCTGGACCACGCCGGAGAGCGTCGAAG
CGGGGGCGGTGTTCGCCGAGATCGGCCCGCGCATGGCCGAGTTGAGCGGTTCCCGGCTGGCCGCGCAGCA
ACAGATGGAAGGCCTCCTGGCGCCGCACCGGCCCAAGGAGCCCGCGTGGTTCCTGGCCACCGTCGGCGTC
TCGCCCGACCACCAGGGCAAGGGTCTGGGCAGCGCCGTCGTGCTCCCCGGAGTGGAGGCGGCCGAGCGCG
CCGGGGTGCCCGCCTTCCTGGAGACCTCCGCGCCCCGCAACCTCCCCTTCTACGAGCGGCTCGGCTTCAC
CGTCACCGCCGACGTCGAGGTGCCCGAAGGACCGCGCACCTGGTGCATGACCCGCAAGCCCGGTGCCTGA
CGCCCGCCCCACGACCCGCAGCGCCCGACCGAAAGGAGCGCACGACCCCATGCATCGATAGATCCTAATC
AACCTCTGGATTACAAAATTTGTGAAAGATTGACTGGTATTCTTAACTATGTTGCTCCTTTTACGCTATG
TGGATACGCTGCTTTAATGCCTTTGTATCATGCTATTGCTTCCCGTATGGCTTTCATTTTCTCCTCCTTG
TATAAATCCTGGTTGCTGTCTCTTTATGAGGAGTTGTGGCCCGTTGTCAGGCAACGTGGCGTGGTGTGCA
CTGTGTTTGCTGACGCAACCCCCACTGGTTGGGGCATTGCCACCACCTGTCAGCTCCTTTCCGGGACTTT
CGCTTTCCCCCTCCCTATTGCCACGGCGGAACTCATCGCCGCCTGCCTTGCCCGCTGCTGGACAGGGGCT
CGGCTGTTGGGCACTGACAATTCCGTGGTGTTGTCGGGGAAATCATCGTCCTTTCCTTGGCTGCTCGCCT
GTGTTGCCACCTGGATTCTGCGCGGGACGTCCTTCTGCTACGTCCCTTCGGCCCTCAATCCAGCGGACCT
TCCTTCCCGCGGCCTGCTGCCGGCTCTGCGGCCTCTTCCGCGTCTTCGCCTTCGCCCTCAGACGAGTCGG
ATCTCCCTTTGGGCCGCCTCCCCGCCTGAGATCCTTTAAGACCAATGACTTACAAGGCAGCTGTAGATCT
TAGCCACTTTTTAAAAGAAAAGGGGGGACTGGAAGGGCTAATTCACTCCCAACGAAGACAAGATCTGCTT
TTTGCTTGTACTGGGTCTCTCTGGTTAGACCAGATCTGAGCCTGGGAGCTCTCTGGCTAACTAGGGAACC
CACTGCTTAAGCCTCAATAAAGCTTGCCTTGAGTGCTTCAAGTAGTGTGTGCCCGTCTGTTGTGTGACTC
TGGTAACTAGAGATCCCTCAGACCCTTTTAGTCAGTGTGGAAAATCTCTAGCAGTAGTAGTTCATGTCAT
CTTATTATTCAGTATTTATAACTTGCAAAGAAATGAATATCAGAGAGTGAGAGGCCCGGGTTAATTAAGG
AAAGGGCTAGATCATTCTTGAAGACGAAAGGGCCTCGTGATACGCCTATTTTTATAGGTTAATGTCATGA
TAATAATGGTTTCTTAGACGTCAGGTGGCACTTTTCGGGGAAATGTGCGCGGAACCCCTATTTGTTTATT
TTTCTAAATACATTCAAATATGTATCCGCTCATGAGACAATAACCCTGATAAATGCTTCAATAATATTGA
AAAAGGAAGAGTATGAGTATTCAACATTTCCGTGTCGCCCTTATTCCCTTTTTTGCGGCATTTTGCCTTC
CTGTTTTTGCTCACCCAGAAACGCTGGTGAAAGTAAAAGATGCTGAAGATCAGTTGGGTGCACGAGTGGG
TTACATCGAACTGGATCTCAACAGCGGTAAGATCCTTGAGAGTTTTCGCCCCGAAGAACGTTTTCCAATG
ATGAGCACTTTTAAAGTTCTGCTATGTGGCGCGGTATTATCCCGTGTTGACGCCGGGCAAGAGCAACTCG
GTCGCCGCATACACTATTCTCAGAATGACTTGGTTGAGTACTCACCAGTCACAGAAAAGCATCTTACGGA
TGGCATGACAGTAAGAGAATTATGCAGTGCTGCCATAACCATGAGTGATAACACTGCGGCCAACTTACTT
CTGACAACGATCGGAGGACCGAAGGAGCTAACCGCTTTTTTGCACAACATGGGGGATCATGTAACTCGCC
TTGATCGTTGGGAACCGGAGCTGAATGAAGCCATACCAAACGACGAGCGTGACACCACGATGCCTGTAGC
AATGGCAACAACGTTGCGCAAACTATTAACTGGCGAACTACTTACTCTAGCTTCCCGGCAACAATTAATA
GACTGGATGGAGGCGGATAAAGTTGCAGGACCACTTCTGCGCTCGGCCCTTCCGGCTGGCTGGTTTATTG
CTGATAAATCTGGAGCCGGTGAGCGTGGGTCTCGCGGTATCATTGCAGCACTGGGGCCAGATGGTAAGCC
CTCCCGTATCGTAGTTATCTACACGACGGGGAGTCAGGCAACTATGGATGAACGAAATAGACAGATCGCT
GAGATAGGTGCCTCACTGATTAAGCATTGGTAACTGTCAGACCAAGTTTACTCATATATACTTTAGATTG
ATTTAAAACTTCATTTTTAATTTAAAAGGATCTAGGTGAAGATCCTTTTTGATAATCTCATGACCAAAAT
CCCTTAACGTGAGTTTTCGTTCCACTGAGCGTCAGACCCCGTAGAAAAGATCAAAGGATCTTCTTGAGAT
CCTTTTTTTCTGCGCGTAATCTGCTGCTTGCAAACAAAAAAACCACCGCTACCAGCGGTGGTTTGTTTGC
CGGATCAAGAGCTACCAACTCTTTTTCCGAAGGTAACTGGCTTCAGCAGAGCGCAGATACCAAATACTGT
TCTTCTAGTGTAGCCGTAGTTAGGCCACCACTTCAAGAACTCTGTAGCACCGCCTACATACCTCGCTCTG
CTAATCCTGTTACCAGTGGCTGCTGCCAGTGGCGATAAGTCGTGTCTTACCGGGTTGGACTCAAGACGAT
AGTTACCGGATAAGGCGCAGCGGTCGGGCTGAACGGGGGGTTCGTGCACACAGCCCAGCTTGGAGCGAAC
GACCTACACCGAACTGAGATACCTACAGCGTGAGCTATGAGAAAGCGCCACGCTTCCCGAAGGGAGAAAG
GCGGACAGGTATCCGGTAAGCGGCAGGGTCGGAACAGGAGAGCGCACGAGGGAGCTTCCAGGGGGAAACG
CCTGGTATCTTTATAGTCCTGTCGGGTTTCGCCACCTCTGACTTGAGCGTCGATTTTTGTGATGCTCGTC
AGGGGGGCGGAGCCTATGGAAAAACGCCAGCAACGCGGCCTTTTTACGGTTCCTGGCCTTTTGCTGGCCT
TTTGCTCACATGTTCTTTCCTGCGTTATCCCCTGATTCTGTGGATAACCGTATTACCGCCTTTGAGTGAG
CTGATACCGCTCGCCGCAGCCGAACGACCGAGCGCAGCGAGTCAGTGAGCGAGGAAGCGGAAGAGCGCCC
AATACGCAAACCGCCTCTCCCCGCGCGTTGGCCGATTCATTAATGCAGCAAGCTCATGGCTGACTAATTT
TTTTTATTTATGCAGAGGCCGAGGCCGCCTCGGCCTCTGAGCTATTCCAGAAGTAGTGAGGAGGCTTTTT
TGGAGGCCTAGGCTTTTGCAAAAAGCTCCCCGTGGCACGACAGGTTTCCCGACTGGAAAGCGGGCAGTGA
GCGCAACGCAATTAATGTGAGTTAGCTCACTCATTAGGCACCCCAGGCTTTACACTTTATGCTTCCGGCT
CGTATGTTGTGTGGAATTGTGAGCGGATAACAATTTCACACAGGAAACAGCTATGACATGATTACGAATT
TCACAAATAAAGCATTTTTTTCACTGCATTCTAGTTGTGGTTTGTCCAAACTCATCAATGTATCTTATCA
TGTCTGGATCAACTGGATAACTCAAGCTAACCAAAATCATCCCAAACTTCCCACCCCATACCCTATTACC
ACTGCCAATTACCTGTGGTTTCATTTACTCTAAACCTGTGATTCCTCTGAATTATTTTCATTTTAAAGAA
ATTGTATTTGTTAAATATGTACTACAAACTTAGTAGTTGGAAGGGCTAATTCA
Features (pLannotate 1.2.2; 31 found; start..end, strand, type, name):
    361..618     +  LTR            5' LTR (truncated): truncated 5' long terminal repeat (LTR) from HIV-1
    665..790     +  misc_feature   HIV-1 Ψ: packaging signal of human immunodeficiency virus type 1
    774..1112    +  CDS            HIV-1 gag (fragment): gag protein from human immunodeficiency virus 1; gag
   1287..1520    +  misc_feature   RRE: The Rev response element (RRE) of HIV-1 allows for Rev-dependent mRNA export from the nucleus to the cytoplasm.
   1897..1997    +  CDS            Rev (fragment): human immunodeficiency virus 1 (HIV-1) Rev protein; rev; enhances nuclear export of unspliced and incompletely spliced viral mRNAs
   2042..2159    +  misc_feature   cPPT/CTS: central polypurine tract and central termination sequence of HIV-1
   2211..2514    +  enhancer       CMV enhancer: human cytomegalovirus immediate early enhancer
   2515..2718    +  promoter       CMV promoter: human cytomegalovirus (CMV) immediate early promoter
   2720..2739    +  promoter       PLtetO-1 promoter (fragment): modified phage lambda PL promoter with tet operator sites (Lutz and Bujard, 1997)
   2741..2760    +  promoter       PLtetO-1 promoter (fragment): modified phage lambda PL promoter with tet operator sites (Lutz and Bujard, 1997)
   2768..2801    +  promoter       TRE3GV promoter (fragment): 3rd-generation Tet-responsive promoter that can be activated by binding of Tet-On® 3G, optimized for retroviral and lentiviral vectors
   2892..2933    +  CDS            V5 tag: epitope tag from simian virus 5
   2950..2967    +  protein_bind   attB1 (fragment): mutant version of attB; core recombination site for the Gateway® BP reaction BP Clonase™
   2976..6536    +  CDS            PTPN14: PTN14_HUMAN - Also known as PEZ, PTPD2. Experimental evidence at protein level: Swiss-Prot protein existence level 1. Protein tyrosine phosphatase which may play a role in the regulation of lymphangiogenesis, cell-cell adhesion, cell-matrix adhesion, cell migration, cell growth and also regulates TGF-beta gene expression, thereby modulating epithelial-mesenchymal transition. Mediates beta-catenin dephosphorylation at adhesion junctions. Acts as a negative regulator of the oncogenic property of YAP, a downstream target of the hippo pathway, in a cell density-dependent manner. May function as a
   6544..6561    -  protein_bind   attB2 (fragment): mutant version of attB; core recombination site for the Gateway® BP reaction BP Clonase™
   6581..7080    +  promoter       PGK promoter: mouse phosphoglycerate kinase 1 promoter
   7101..7700    +  CDS            PuroR: puromycin N-acetyltransferase; pac from Streptomyces alboniger; confers resistance to puromycin
   7767..8355    +  misc_feature   WPRE: woodchuck hepatitis virus posttranscriptional regulatory element
   8363..8428    +  CDS            nef (fragment): NEF_HV1Z2 - Experimental evidence at protein level: Swiss-Prot protein existence level 1. Extracellular Nef protein targets CD4(+) T-lymphocytes for apoptosis by interacting with CXCR4 surface receptors. From Human immunodeficiency virus type 1 group M subtype D (isolate Z2/CDC-Z34) (HIV-1).
   8430..8663    +  LTR            3' LTR (ΔU3): self-inactivating 3' long terminal repeat (LTR) from HIV-1
   8868..8972    +  promoter       AmpR promoter: bla
   8973..9833    +  CDS            AmpR: β-lactamase; bla; confers resistance to ampicillin, carbenicillin, and related antibiotics
  10004..10592   +  rep_origin     ori: high-copy-number ColE1/pMB1/pBR322/pUC origin of replication
  10775..10829   +  CDS            lacI (fragment): lac repressor; lacI; The lac repressor binds to the lac operator to inhibit transcription in E. coli. This inhibition can be relieved by adding lactose or isopropyl-β-D-thiogalactopyranoside (IPTG).
  10835..10928   +  rep_origin     SV40 ori (fragment): SV40 origin of replication
  10953..10990   +  CDS            lacI (fragment): lac repressor; lacI; The lac repressor binds to the lac operator to inhibit transcription in E. coli. This inhibition can be relieved by adding lactose or isopropyl-β-D-thiogalactopyranoside (IPTG).
  11003..11024   +  protein_bind   CAP binding site: CAP binding activates transcription in the presence of cAMP. E. coli catabolite activator protein
  11039..11069   +  promoter       lac promoter: promoter for the E. coli lac operon
  11073..11095   +  protein_bind   lac operator (fragment): The lac repressor binds to the lac operator to inhibit transcription in E. coli. This inhibition can be relieved by adding lactose or isopropyl-β-D-thiogalactopyranoside (IPTG). lac repressor encoded by lacI
  11127..11210   +  polyA_signal   SV40 poly(A) signal (fragment): SV40 polyadenylation signal
  11377..313     +  CDS            nef (fragment) (across the origin): NEF_HV1BR - Experimental evidence at protein level: Swiss-Prot protein existence level 1. Extracellular Nef protein targets CD4(+) T-lymphocytes for apoptosis by interacting with CXCR4 surface receptors (PubMed:14990729). From Human immunodeficiency virus type 1 group M subtype B (isolate BRU/LAI) (HIV-1).
