[The description below was written by a language model from this plasmid's Addgene catalogue record and pLannotate feature annotations shown in this document.]
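Description:
p8189 pHAGE N-V5 PTPN14 C1121S is an HIV-1-based lentiviral expression plasmid built on the pHAGE-N-V5 Gateway destination backbone, about 11.4 kb in the sequenced record. It is maintained in E. coli through a high-copy ColE1/pUC-type origin and an ampicillin resistance gene. The viral portion carries a truncated 5' LTR, the Ψ packaging signal with a gag fragment, the Rev response element, the cPPT/CTS, a WPRE, and a self-inactivating ΔU3 3' LTR. Together these elements allow the transfer RNA to be packaged when helper functions are supplied in trans, exported in a Rev-dependent manner, and integrated into target cells without LTR-driven transcription afterwards.

The payload is human PTPN14, a non-receptor protein tyrosine phosphatase described in the annotation as a negative regulator of YAP in the Hippo pathway. It carries a C1121S substitution at the putative catalytic cysteine. The open reading frame was introduced by Gateway recombination and is flanked by attB1 and attB2 remnants, with a V5 epitope tag supplied by the backbone at the N terminus. Expression is driven by the CMV enhancer/promoter. Short tet operator-like fragments are annotated just downstream of the promoter, but the catalogue describes expression as constitutive. A separate mouse PGK promoter drives puromycin N-acetyltransferase, so transduced mammalian cells can be selected with puromycin.

The construct is intended for stable ectopic expression of the V5-tagged mutant. The associated work concerns HPV18 E7-mediated degradation of PTPN14 and the resulting effects on LATS1 and YAP1 activity.
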