Addgene plasmid #221648: p8189 pHAGE N-V5 PTPN14 C1121S
Purpose: Constitutive ectopic expression of human PTPN14 C1121S mutant
Depositing lab: Elizabeth White. Depositing organization: University of Pennsylvania. Publication: HPV18 E7 inhibits LATS1 kinase and activates YAP1 by degrading PTPN14. Blakely WJ, Hatterschide J, White EA. mBio. 2024 Sep 9:e0181124. doi: 10.1128/mbio.01811-24. PubMed 39248565.
Backbone
  Vector backbone: pHAGE-N-V5
  Vector type: Lentiviral
  Selectable markers: Puromycin
Growth in bacteria
  Bacterial resistance: Ampicillin, 100 μg/mL
  Growth temperature: 37°C
  Growth strain: NEB Stable
  Copy number: Unknown
Gene/Insert
  Gene/Insert name: PTPN14 C1121S
  Species: H. sapiens (human)
  Mutation: C1121S mutation at the putative catalytic site
  Entrez Gene: PTPN14 (a.k.a. CATLPH, PEZ, PTP36, PTPD2)
  Tag / fusion protein: V5 (N terminal on backbone)
  Cloning method: Gateway Cloning
Terms and licenses: Academic/Nonprofit Terms; Industry Terms: Not Available to Industry
Depositor comments: Please visit https://doi.org/10.1101/2024.03.07.583953 for bioRxiv preprint.
How to cite: p8189 pHAGE N-V5 PTPN14 C1121S was a gift from Elizabeth White (Addgene plasmid # 221648 ; http://n2t.net/addgene:221648 ; RRID:Addgene_221648)
